>Addgene plasmid #203676 | pQFT-mNGsacB | addgene full sequence | sequence record 417524 | Addgene NGS Result
GCGGAAAAGATCCGTCGACCCTTTCCGACGCTCACCGGGCTGGTTGCCCTCGCCGCTGGGCTGGCGGCCG
TCTATGGCCCTGCAAACGCGCCAGAAACGCCGTCGAAGCCGTGTGCGAGACACCGCGGCCGCCGGCGTTG
TGGATACCTCGCGGAAAACTTGGCCCTCACTGACAGATGAGGGGCGGACGTTGACACTTGAGGGGCCGAC
TCACCCGGCGCGGCGTTGACAGATGAGGGGCAGGCTCGATTTCGGCCGGCGACGTGGAGCTGGCCAGCCT
CGCAAATCGGCGAAAACGCCTGATTTTACGCGAGTTTCCCACAGATGATGTGGACAAGCCTGGGGATAAG
TGCCCTGCGGTATTGACACTTGAGGGGCGCGACTACTGACAGATGAGGGGCGCGATCCTTGACACTTGAG
GGGCAGAGTGCTGACAGATGAGGGGCGCACCTATTGACATTTGAGGGGCTGTCCACAGGCAGAAAATCCA
GCATTTGCAAGGGTTTCCGCCCGTTTTTCGGCCACCGCTAACCTGTCTTTTAACCTGCTTTTAAACCAAT
ATTTATAAACCTTGTTTTTAACCAGGGCTGCGCCCTGTGCGCGTGACCGCGCACGCCGAAGGGGGGTGCC
CCCCCTTCTCGAACCCTCCCGGCCCGCTAACGCGGGCCTCCCATCCCCCCAGGGGCTGCGCCCCTCGGCC
GCGAACGGCCTCACCCCAAAAATGGCAGCCAAGCTGACCACTTCTGCGCTCGGCCCTTCCGGCTGGCTGG
TTTATTGCTGATAAATCTGGAGCCGGTGAGCGTGGGTCTCGCGGTATCATTGCAGCACTGGGGCCAGATG
GTAAGCCCTCCCGTATCGTAGTTATCTACACGACGGGGAGTCAGGCAACTATGGATGAACGAAATAGACA
GATCGCTGAGATAGGTGCCTCACTGATTAAGCATTGGTAACTGTCAGACCAAGTTTACTCATATATACTT
TAGATTGATTTAAAACTTCATTTTTAATTTAAAAGGATCTAGGTGAAGATCCTTTTTGATAATCTCATGA
CCAAAATCCCTTAACGTGAGTTTTCGTTCCACTGAGCGTCAGACCCCGTAGAAAAGATCAAAGGATCTTC
TTGAGATCCTTTTTTTCTGCGCGTAATCTGCTGCTTGCAAACAAAAAAACCACCGCTACCAGCGGTGGTT
TGTTTGCCGGATCAAGAGCTACCAACTCTTTTTCCGAAGGTAACTGGCTTCAGCAGAGCGCAGATACCAA
ATACTGTTCTTCTAGTGTAGCCGTAGTTAGGCCACCACTTCAAGAACTCTGTAGCACCGCCTACATACCT
CGCTCTGCTAATCCTGTTACCAGTGGCTGCTGCCAGTGGCGATAAGTCGTGTCTTACCGGGTTGGACTCA
AGACGATAGTTACCGGATAAGGCGCAGCGGTCGGGCTGAACGGGGGGTTCGTGCACACAGCCCAGCTTGG
AGCGAACGACCTACACCGAACTGAGATACCTACAGCGTGAGCTATGAGAAAGCGCCACGCTTCCCGAAGG
GAGAAAGGCGGACAGGTATCCGGTAAGCGGCAGGGTCGGAACAGGAGAGCGCACGAGGGAGCTTCCAGGG
GGAAACGCCTGGTATCTTTATAGTCCTGTCGGGTTTCGCCACCTCTGACTTGAGCGTCGATTTTTGTGAT
GCTCGTCAGGGGGGCGGAGCCTATGGAAAAACGCCAGCAACGCGGCCTTTTTACGGTTCCTGGCCTTTTG
CTGGCCTTTTGCTCACATGTTCAGCGCTTGAACTTGGCGTAGCGCTCGCGGGCGATTTCCAGGGTCGAGT
TGCGGACGCGCTCGAAGCGCTCCTTGTCCTTCTGCCACAGCGAGCGGACCGCCAGGCCGCGGACCGAGTT
GAAGATCAGCCACAGGATGTCCTCCGCGTCGTCGCGGCTCAGGCCGCGCGACACCAGCACGCCCAGCCAC
ATATCCTCGACGACGAAGCGGTTGCGCTCGACGGTGCGCTGGATGCCCTCGCGCAGCGCCGGGTCGCGGT
CGGCGGCCACGATCAGGTCCAGCGAGATCGAGAAGTCGTCGTCCAGGAAGAACTCGGCGGCGTCGTCCAG
CATCTGCTGGATGACGTCGTCCTCGGGCTTCAGCTTGGCCAGGCGGGCGCGGCTGCGCTCGGTGATCTGC
TCGTACAGCCACTCGAAGGTGGCCAGCAGCAGTTCCAGCTTGGTCGGGAAGTGGTGCGACTGGGCGCCGC
GGCTGACGCCGGCGGCGCCCGGGACGTCGGCGATGCGGAAGCCGGCATAGCCCTTCTCGCGCAGGACGCC
CAGGGCGGCGGCGATCAGCTTGCCCTGGGTTTCCATCGCGCGCTCGGCCTGGGTGCGGCGCTTCGGCGAC
ATGATGACCATTCGGGGTCTCTCCCTGCTAGCATCAGGGTTATTGTATCATGAGCGGATACATATGTCAA
TGTACCGGAACAAACAGACAATCTGGTCTGTTTGTACAATATTGACGCCCTGTGGGGGCATCCGTATGAT
TGCGCCTCAACAAACAGACAATCTGGTCTGTTTGTAACTAGTAGAGGAAGCTTCCGCATGGTGAGCAAAG
GTGAAGAGGATAATATGGCAAGCCTGCCTGCAACCCATGAACTGCATATTTTTGGTAGCATTAACGGCGT
GGATTTTGATATGGTTGGTCAGGGCACCGGTAATCCGAATGATGGTTATGAAGAACTGAATCTGAAAAGC
ACCAAAGGCGATCTGCAGTTTAGCCCGTGGATTCTGGTTCCGCATATTGGTTATGGTTTTCATCAGTATC
TGCCGTATCCGGATGGTATGAGCCCGTTTCAGGCAGCAATGGTTGATGGTAGCGGTTATCAGGTTCATCG
TACCATGCAGTTTGAAGATGGTGCAAGCCTGACCGTTAATTATCGTTATACCTATGAAGGCAGCCACATT
AAAGGCGAAGCACAGGTTAAAGGCACCGGTTTTCCGGCAGATGGTCCGGTTATGACCAATAGTCTGACCG
CAGCAGATTGGTGTCGTAGCAAAAAAACCTATCCGAACGATAAAACCATCATCAGCACCTTCAAATGGTC
ATATACCACCGGCAATGGTAAACGTTATCGTAGCACCGCACGTACCACCTATACCTTTGCAAAACCGATG
GCAGCAAACTATCTGAAAAATCAGCCGATGTATGTGTTCCGTAAAACCGAACTGAAACACAGCAAAACAG
AGCTGAACTTTAAAGAATGGCAGAAAGCCTTTACCGATGTGATGGGTATGGATGAGCTGTATAAATAAGG
TACCAAATGAACATCAAAAAGTTTGCAAAACAAGCAACAGTATTAACCTTTACTACCGCACTGCTGGCAG
GAGGCGCAACTCAAGCGTTTGCGAAAGAAACGAACCAAAAGCCATATAAGGAAACATACGGCATTTCCCA
TATTACACGCCATGATATGCTGCAAATCCCTGAACAGCAAAAAAATGAAAAATATCAAGTTCCTGAGTTC
GATTCGTCCACAATTAAAAATATCTCTTCTGCAAAAGGCCTGGACGTTTGGGACAGCTGGCCATTACAAA
ACGCTGACGGCACTGTCGCAAACTATCACGGCTACCACATCGTCTTTGCATTAGCCGGAGATCCTAAAAA
TGCGGATGACACATCGATTTACATGTTCTATCAAAAAGTCGGCGAAACTTCTATTGACAGCTGGAAAAAC
GCTGGCCGCGTCTTTAAAGACAGCGACAAATTCGATGCAAATGATTCTATCCTAAAAGACCAAACACAAG
AATGGTCAGGTTCAGCCACATTTACATCTGACGGAAAAATCCGTTTATTCTACACTGATTTCTCCGGTAA
ACATTACGGCAAACAAACACTGACAACTGCACAAGTTAATGTATCAGCATCAGACAGCTCTTTGAACATC
AACGGTGTAGAGGATTATAAATCAATCTTTGACGGTGACGGAAAAACGTATCAAAACGTACAGCAGTTCA
TCGATGAAGGCAACTACAGCTCAGGCGACAACCATACGCTGAGAGATCCTCACTACGTAGAAGATAAAGG
CCACAAATACTTAGTATTTGAAGCAAACACTGGAACTGAAGATGGCTACCAAGGCGAAGAATCTTTATTT
AACAAAGCATACTATGGCAAAAGCACATCATTCTTCCGTCAAGAAAGTCAAAAACTTCTGCAAAGCGATA
AAAAACGCACGGCTGAGTTAGCAAACGGCGCTCTCGGTATGATTGAGCTAAACGATGATTACACACTGAA
AAAAGTGATGAAACCGCTGATTGCATCTAACACAGTAACAGATGAAATTGAACGCGCGAACGTCTTTAAA
ATGAACGGCAAATGGTATCTGTTCACTGACTCCCGCGGATCAAAAATGACGATTGACGGCATTACGTCTA
ACGATATTTACATGCTTGGTTATGTTTCTAATTCTTTAACTGGCCCATACAAGCCGCTGAACAAAACTGG
CCTTGTGTTAAAAATGGATCTTGATCCTAACGATGTAACCTTTACTTACTCACACTTCGCTGTACCTCAA
GCGAAAGGAAACAATGTCGTGATTACAAGCTATATGACAAACAGAGGATTCTACGCAGACAAACAATCAA
CGTTTGCGCCGAGCTTCCTGCTGAACATCAAAGGCAAGAAAACATCTGTTGTCAAAGACAGCATCCTTGA
ACAAGGACAATTAACAGTTAATAAATAAGGATCCGGTGAAGTGACCCGCAAAAAAAAAGGCCAGGGGATC
GCTCCCCCGGCCTTTTTTTTGAATTCACTGGCCGTCGTTTTACAACGTCGTGACTGGGAAAACCCTGGCG
TTACCCAACTTAATCGCCTTGCAGCACATCCCCCTTTCGCCAGCTGGCGTAATAGCGAAGAGGCCCGCAC
CGATCGCCCTTCCCAACAGTTGCGCAGCCTGAATGGCGAATGGCGCCTGATGCGGTATTTTCTCCTTACG
CATCTGTGCGGTATTTCACACCGCATATGGTGCACTCTCAGTACAATCTGCTCTGATGCCGCATAGTTAA
GCCAGCCCCGACACCCGCCAACACCCGCTGACGCGCCCTGACGGGCTTGTCTGCTCCCGGCATCCGCTTA
CAGACAAGCTGTGACCGTCTCCGGGAGCTGCATGTGTCAGAGGTTTTCACCGTCATCACCGAAACGCGCG
AGACGAAAGGGCCTCGTGATACGCCTATTTTTATAGGTTAATGTCATGATAATAATGGTTTCTTAGCACC
CTTTCTCGGTCCTTCAACGTTCCTGACAACGAGCCTCCTTTTCGCCAATCCATCGACAATCACCGCGAGT
CCCTGCTCGAACGCTGCGTCCGGACCGGCTTCGTCGAAGGCGTCTATCGCGGCCCGCAACAGCGGCGAGA
GCGGAGCCTGTTCAACGGTGCCGCCGCGCTCGCCGGCATCGCTGTCGCCGGCCTGCTCCTCAAGCACGGC
CCCAACAGTGAAGTAGCTGATTGTCATCAGCGCATTGACGGCGTCCCCGGCCGAAAAACCCGCCTCGCAG
AGGAAGCGAAGCTGCGCGTCGGCCGTTTCCATCTGCGGTGCGCCCGGTCGCGTGCCGGCATGGATGCGCG
CGCCATCGCGGTAGGCGAGCAGCGCCTGCCTGAAGCTGCGGGCATTCCCGATCAGAAATGAGCGCCAGTC
GTCGTCGGCTCTCGGCACCGAATGCGTATGATTCTCCGCCAGCATGGCTTCGGCCAGTGCGTCGAGCAGC
GCCCGCTTGTTCCTGAAGTGCCAGTAAAGCGCCGGCTGCTGAACCCCCAACCGTTCCGCCAGTTTGCGTG
TCGTCAGACCGTCTACGCCGACCTCGTTCAACAGGTCCAGGGCGGCACGGATCACTGTATTCGGCTGCAA
CTTTGTCATGCTTGACACTTTATCACTGATAAACATAATATGTCCACCAACTTATCAGTGATAAAGAATC
CGCGCGTTCAATCGGACCAGCGGAGGCTGGTCCGGAGGCCAGACGTGAAACCCAACATACCCCTGATCGT
AATTCTGAGCACTGTCGCGCTCGACGCTGTCGGCATCGGCCTGATTATGCCGGTGCTGCCGGGCCTCCTG
CGCGATCTGGTTCACTCGAACGACGTCACCGCCCACTATGGCATTCTGCTGGCGCTGTATGCGTTGGTGC
AATTTGCCTGCGCACCTGTGCTGGGCGCGCTGTCGGATCGTTTCGGGCGGCGGCCAATCTTGCTCGTCTC
GCTGGCCGGCGCCACTGTCGACTACGCCATCATGGCGACAGCGCCTTTCCTTTGGGTTCTCTATATCGGG
CGGATCGTGGCCGGCATCACCGGGGCGACTGGGGCGGTAGCCGGCGCTTATATTGCCGATATCACTGATG
GCGATGAGCGCGCGCGGCACTTCGGCTTCATGAGCGCCTGTTTCGGGTTCGGGATGGTCGCGGGACCTGT
GCTCGGTGGGCTGATGGGCGGTTTCTCCCCCCACGCTCCGTTCTTCGCCGCGGCAGCCTTGAACGGCCTC
AATTTCCTGACGGGCTGTTTCCTTTTGCCGGAGTCGCACAAAGGCGAACGCCGGCCGTTACGCCGGGAGG
CTCTCAACCCGCTCGCTTCGTTCCGGTGGGCCCGGGGCATGACCGTCGTCGCCGCCCTGATGGCGGTCTT
CTTCATCATGCAACTTGTCGGACAGGTGCCGGCCGCGCTTTGGGTCATTTTCGGCGAGGATCGCTTTCAC
TGGGACGCGACCACGATCGGCATTTCGCTTGCCGCATTTGGCATTCTGCATTCACTCGCCCAGGCAATGA
TCACCGGCCCTGTAGCCGCCCGGCTCGGCGAAAGGCGGGCACTCATGCTCGGAATGATTGCCGACGGCAC
AGGCTACATCCTGCTTGCCTTCGCGACACGGGGATGGATGGCGTTCCCGATCATGGTCCTGCTTGCTTCG
GGTGGCATCGGAATGCCGGCGCTGCAAGCAATGTTGTCCAGGCAGGTGGATGAGGAACGTCAGGGGCAGC
TGCAAGGCTCACTGGCGGCGCTCACCAGCCTGACCTCGATCGTCGGACCCCTCCTCTTCACGGCGATCTA
TGCGGCTTCTATAACAACGTGGAACGGGTGGGCATGGATTGCAGGCGCTGCCCTCTACTTGCTCTGCCTG
CCGGCGCTGCGTCGCGGGCTTTGGAGCGGCGCAGGGCAACGAGCCGATCGCTGATCGTGGAAACGATAGG
CCTATGCCATGCGGGTCAAGGCGACTTCCGGCAAGCTATACGCGCCCTAGAATTGTCAATTTTAATCCTC
TGTTTATCGGCAGTTCGTAGAGCGCGCCGTGCGTCCCGAGCGATACTGAGCGAAGCAAGTGCGTCGAGCA
GTGCCCGCTTGTTCCTGAAATGCCAGTAAAGCGCTGGCTGCTGAACCCCCAGCCGGAACTGACCCCACAA
GGCCCTAGCGTTTGCAATGCACCAGGTCATCATTGACCCAGGCGTGTTCCACCAGGCCGCTGCCTCGCAA
CTCTTCGCAGGCTTCGCCGACCTGCTCGCGCCACTTCTTCACGCGGGTGGAATCCGATCCGCACATGAGG
CGGAAGGTTTCCAGCTTGAGCGGGTACGGCTCCCGGTGCGAGCTGAAATAGTCGAACATCCGTCGGGCCG
TCGGCGACAGCTTGCGGTACTTCTCCCATATGAATTTCGTGTAGTGGTCGCCAGCAAACAGCACGACGAT
TTCCTCGTCGATCAGGACCTGGCAACGGGACGTTTTCTTGCCACGGTCCAGGACGCGGAAGCGGTGCAGC
AGCGACACCGATTCCAGGTGCCCAACGCGGTCGGACGTGAAGCCCATCGCCGTCGCCTGTAGGCGCGACA
GGCATTCCTCGGCCTTCGTGTAATACCGGCCATTGATCGACCAGCCCAGGTCCTGGCAAAGCTCGTAGAA
CGTGAAGGTGATCGGCTCGCCGATAGGGGTGCGCTTCGCGTACTCCAACACCTGCTGCCACACCAGTTCG
TCATCGTCGGCCCGCAGCTCGACGCCGGTGTAGGTGATCTTCACGTCCTTGTTGACGTGGAAAATGACCT
TGTTTTGCAGCGCCTCGCGCGGGATTTTCTTGTTGCGCGTGGTGAACAGGGCAGAGCGGGCCGTGTCGTT
TGGCATCGCTCGCATCGTGTCCGGCCACGGCGCAATATCGAACAAGGAAAGCTGCATTTCCTTGATCTGC
TGCTTCGTGTGTTTCAGCAACGCGGCCTGCTTGGCCTCGCTGACCTGTTTTGCCAGGTCCTCGCCGGCGG
TTTTTCGCTTCTTGGTCGTCATAGTTCCTCGCGTGTCGATGGTCATCGACTTCGCCAAACCTGCCGCCTC
CTGTTCGAGACGACGCGAACGCTCCACGGCGGCCGATGGCGCGGGCAGGGCAGGGGGAGCCAGTTGCACG
CTGTCGCGCTCGATCTTGGCCGTAGCTTGCTGGACCATCGAGCCGACGGACTGGAAGGTTTCGCGGGGCG
CACGCATGACGGTGCGGCTTGCGATGGTTTCGGCATCCTCGGCGGAAAACCCCGCGTCGATCAGTTCTTG
CCTGTATGCCTTCCGGTCAAACGTCCGATTCATTCACCCTCCTTGCGGGATTGCCCCGACTCACGCCGGG
GCAATGTGCCCTTATTCCTGATTTGACCCGCCTGGTGCCTTGGTGTCCAGATAATCCACCTTATCGGCAA
TGAAGTCGGTCCCGTAGACCGTCTGGCCGTCCTTCTCGTACTTGGTATTCCGAATCTTGCCCTGCACGAA
TACCAGCTCCGCGAAGTCGCTCTTCTTGATGGAGCGCATGGGGACGTGCTTGGCAATCACGCGCACCCCC
CGGCCGTTTTAGCGGCTAAAAAAGTCATGGCTCTGCCCTCGGGCGGACCACGCCCATCATGACCTTGCCA
AGCTCGTCCTGCTTCTCTTCGATCTTCGCCAGCAGGGCGAGGATCGTGGCATCACCGAACCGCGCCGTGC
GCGGGTCGTCGGTGAGCCAGAGTTTCAGCAGGCCGCCCAGGCGGCCCAGGTCGCCATTGATGCGGGCCAG
CTCGCGGACGTGCTCATAGTCCACGACGCCCGTGATTTTGTAGCCCTGGCCGACGGCCAGCAGGTAGGCC
TACAGGCTCATGCCGGCCGCCGCCGCCTTTTCCTCAATCGCTCTTCGTTCGTCTGGAAGGCAGTACACCT
TGATAGGTGGGCTGCCCTTCCTGGTTGGCTTGGTTTCATCAGCCATCCGCTTGCCCTCATCTGTTACGCC
GGCGGTAGCCGGCCAGCCTCGCAGAGCAGGATTCCCGTTGAGCACCGCCAGGTGCGAATAAGGGACAGTG
AAGAAGGAACACCCGCTCGCGGGTGGGCCTACTTCACCTATCCTGCCCGGCTGACGCCGTTGGATACACC
AAGGAAAGTCTACACGAACCCTTTGGCAAAATCCTGTATATCGTGCGAAAAAGGATGGATATACCGAAAA
AATCGCTATAATGACCCCGAAGCAGGGTTATGCA
Features (pLannotate 1.2.2; 19 found; start..end, strand, type, name):
     27..658     +  rep_origin     oriV: incP origin of replication
    736..949     +  CDS            bla(M) (fragment): β-lactamase lacking the signal sequence; bla(M); allows cytosolic expression of β-lactamase
   1121..1709    +  rep_origin     ori: high-copy-number ColE1/pMB1/pBR322/pUC origin of replication
   1774..2382    -  CDS            cymR: CYMR_PSEPU - Experimental evidence at transcript level: Swiss-Prot protein existence level 2. Involved in the repression of the cym and cmt operons which are responsible of the p-cymene degradation. From Pseudomonas putida (Arthrobacter siderocapsulatus).
   2413..2444    -  promoter       AmpR promoter (fragment): bla
   2459..2486    +  protein_bind   CuO: CymR-binding P2 operator sequence from the p-cmt operon of Pseudomonas putida (Mullick et al., 2006) CymR
   2529..2556    +  protein_bind   CuO: CymR-binding P2 operator sequence from the p-cmt operon of Pseudomonas putida (Mullick et al., 2006) CymR
   2578..3285    +  CDS            mNeonGreen: mNeonGreen is a basic (constitutively fluorescent) green/yellow fluorescent protein published in 2013, derived from Branchiostoma lanceolatum. It is reported to be a very rapidly-maturing monomer with moderate acid sensitivity.
   3297..4715    +  CDS            sacB: SACB_BACSU - Experimental evidence at protein level: Swiss-Prot protein existence level 1. From Bacillus subtilis (strain 168).
   4783..4940    +  CDS            lacZα (fragment): LacZα fragment of β-galactosidase; lacZ fragment
   4946..5045    -  misc_feature   bom (fragment): basis of mobility region from pBR322
   5147..5182    -  CDS            rop (fragment): Rop protein, which maintains plasmids at low copy number; rop
   5247..5889    -  CDS            TetR (fragment): tetracycline resistance regulatory protein; tetR
   5995..7194    +  CDS            TcR: tetracycline efflux protein; tetA; confers resistance to tetracycline
   7253..7405    -  CDS            tetR (fragment): TETR1_ECOLX - Experimental evidence at protein level: Swiss-Prot protein existence level 1. TetR is the repressor of the tetracycline resistance element; its N-terminal region forms a helix-turn-helix structure and binds DNA. Binding of tetracycline to TetR reduces the repressor affinity for the tetracycline resistance gene (tetA) promoter operator sites. From Escherichia coli.
   7425..8573    -  CDS            trfA: trans-acting replication protein that binds to and activates oriV
   8703..8807    -  CDS            traI (fragment): TRAI6_ECOLX - Experimental evidence at protein level: Swiss-Prot protein existence level 1. The initiation process of transfer DNA synthesis requires the interaction of at least three plasmid-specific components (TraH, I, and J) at the transfer origin resulting in the assembly of a specialised nucleoprotein complex - the relaxosome. Site- and strand-specific cleavage at the transfer origin is dependent on TraI and TraJ. From Escherichia coli.
   8845..9216    -  CDS            traJ: oriT-recognizing protein; traJ
   9249..9358    -  oriT           oriT: incP origin of transfer
