[The description below was written by a language model from this plasmid's Addgene catalogue record and pLannotate feature annotations shown in this document.]
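Description:
pQFT-mNGsacB is a bacterial expression plasmid of about 9.5 kb, built on the pQFT backbone and associated with work on a synthetic cumate-inducible promoter for graded, homogeneous gene expression in Pseudomonas aeruginosa. It carries two replication systems: an IncP (RK2-type) oriV with its trans-acting initiator trfA, which supports broad-host-range maintenance, and a high-copy ColE1/pUC-type origin for propagation in E. coli. An IncP oriT together with traJ (and a remnant of traI) should allow the plasmid to be mobilised by conjugation when transfer functions are supplied by a helper. Selection is by tetracycline, through the tetA efflux gene and adjacent tetR sequence. The annotated bla, lacZα, rop and bom pieces are only fragments, presumably left over from earlier cloning steps.

The payload sits downstream of PQJ, the cumate-responsive promoter. The feature table shows two CuO operators, the binding sites for the CymR repressor from Pseudomonas putida, immediately upstream of the coding regions. cymR itself is encoded divergently, next to a fragment of the AmpR promoter that probably drives it. In the absence of cumate, CymR occupies the operators and blocks transcription; adding cumate releases the repressor. Two genes follow in tandem on the same strand: the green fluorescent protein mNeonGreen and Bacillus subtilis sacB, which carries silent changes that remove BsrGI and HpaI sites. sacB encodes levansucrase, which makes many Gram-negative bacteria sensitive to sucrose. The construct therefore couples a fluorescent readout to a counterselectable phenotype under the same inducible control. The record does not state a specific application beyond this, but the arrangement suits measuring the induction range and leakiness of PQJ.
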