Addgene plasmid #203676: pQFT-mNGsacB
Purpose: pQFT with mNeonGreen and sacB under control of PQJ
Depositing lab: Urs Jenal. Depositing organization: University of Basel. Publication: A Synthetic Cumate-Inducible Promoter for Graded and Homogenous Gene Expression in Pseudomonas aeruginosa. Klotz A, Kaczmarczyk A, Jenal U. Appl Environ Microbiol. 2023 May 18:e0021123. doi: 10.1128/aem.00211-23. PubMed 37199671.
Backbone
  Vector backbone: pQFT
  Backbone manufacturer: Andreas Kaczmarczyk
  Backbone size w/o insert (bp): 7500
  Total vector size (bp): 9500
  Vector type: Bacterial Expression
Growth in bacteria
  Bacterial resistance: Tetracycline, 10 μg/mL
  Growth temperature: 37°C
  Growth strain: DH5alpha
  Copy number: High Copy
Gene/Insert 1
  Gene/Insert name: mNeonGreen (alt name: mNG)
  Species: Synthetic
  Insert size (bp): 700
  Promoter: PQJ
  Cloning method: Restriction Enzyme; 5′ cloning site SpeI (not destroyed); 3′ cloning site EcoRI (not destroyed)
  Sequencing primers: 5′ 10572 (TACATATGTCAATGTACCGG)
Gene/Insert 2
  Gene/Insert name: sacB
  Species: Bacillus subtilis
  Insert size (bp): 1400
  Mutation: Has synonymous (silent) mutations to remove BsrGI and HpaI restriction sites
  Promoter: PQJ
  Cloning method: Restriction Enzyme; 5′ cloning site KpnI (not destroyed); 3′ cloning site BamHI (not destroyed)
  Sequencing primers: 5′ 18048 (AAATCAGCCGATGTATGTGTTCCG); 3′ M13
Terms and licenses: Academic/Nonprofit Terms; Industry Terms: Not Available to Industry
How to cite: pQFT-mNGsacB was a gift from Urs Jenal (Addgene plasmid # 203676 ; http://n2t.net/addgene:203676 ; RRID:Addgene_203676)
